Addgene plasmid #76159: ULK3 gRNA (BRDN0001145678)
Purpose: 3rd generation lentiviral gRNA plasmid targeting human ULK3
Depositing lab: John Doench & David Root. Depositing organization: Broad Institute. Publication: Optimized sgRNA design to maximize activity and minimize off-target effects of CRISPR-Cas9. Doench JG, Fusi N, Sullender M, Hegde M, Vaimberg EW, Donovan KF, Smith I, Tothova Z, Wilen C, Orchard R, Virgin HW, Listgarten J, Root DE. Nat Biotechnol. 2016 Jan 18. doi: 10.1038/nbt.3437. PubMed 26780180.
Backbone
  Vector backbone: lentiGuide-Puro
  Backbone manufacturer: Zhang Lab (Addgene plasmid # 52963)
  Vector type: Mammalian Expression, Lentiviral, CRISPR
  Selectable markers: Puromycin
Growth in bacteria
  Bacterial resistance: Ampicillin, 100 μg/mL
  Growth temperature: 37°C
  Growth strain: DH5alpha
  Copy number: High Copy
Gene/Insert
  Gene/Insert name: ULK3 (alt names: ULK3; NM_001099436.3)
  gRNA/shRNA sequence: CACGTGCTTCTCATCCCACG
  Species: H. sapiens (human)
  Entrez Gene: ULK3
  Promoter: hU6
  Cloning method: Unknown
  Sequencing primers: 5′ U6-F; 3′ pS2-R
Terms and licenses: Academic/Nonprofit Terms; Industry Terms: Not Available to Industry
Depositor comments: The gRNA was designed to target the following Genbank reference sequence(s): NM_001099436.3,NM_001284364.2,NM_001284365.2. Note that this plasmid does NOT contain Cas9. It should be used in conjunction with lentiCas9-Blast (Addgene #52962) or otherwise with cell lines already expressing Cas9. Browse the full kinome gRNA library at http://www.addgene.org/pooled-library/broadgpp-human-kinome/ or visit http://www.broadinstitute.org/rnai/public/ for detailed protocols and information.
How to cite: ULK3 gRNA (BRDN0001145678) was a gift from John Doench & David Root (Addgene plasmid # 76159 ; http://n2t.net/addgene:76159 ; RRID:Addgene_76159)
