[The description below was written by a language model from this plasmid's Addgene catalogue record and pLannotate feature annotations shown in this document.]
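Description:
ULK3 gRNA (BRDN0001145678) is a third-generation lentiviral guide RNA plasmid built on the lentiGuide-Puro backbone and designed to direct Streptococcus pyogenes Cas9 to the human ULK3 gene. It is propagated in E. coli as a high-copy plasmid through a ColE1/pUC-type origin with ampicillin selection (β-lactamase under its own promoter). The backbone also carries an f1 origin, an SV40 origin and poly(A) signal, and remnants of lac and T7/T3 cloning-vector sequences.

The lentiviral transfer cassette begins with an RSV promoter fused to a truncated HIV-1 5' LTR, which makes genomic RNA production Tat-independent. This is followed by the Ψ packaging signal with a partial gag fragment, the Rev response element for nuclear export of the unspliced RNA, and a cPPT/CTS that aids nuclear import. The cassette ends in a ΔU3 self-inactivating 3' LTR. Within this frame, a human U6 RNA polymerase III promoter drives the ULK3-specific spacer joined to the SpCas9 gRNA scaffold. A separate EF-1α core promoter with its intron A expresses puromycin N-acetyltransferase, stabilised by a downstream WPRE, so transduced mammalian cells can be selected with puromycin.

The plasmid does not encode Cas9, so it is meant to be used with a separate Cas9 vector or in cells that already express the nuclease. According to the depositor, the guide was designed against several ULK3 reference transcripts, and the plasmid belongs to a human kinome gRNA collection produced alongside work on optimised sgRNA design. Its typical use is CRISPR knockout of ULK3 in human cells after lentiviral delivery.
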