Features (pLannotate 1.2.2; 29 found; start..end, strand, type, name):
     14..80      +  CDS            small t antigen (fragment): SV40 (simian virus 40) small t antigen
    106..317     +  promoter       EF-1α core promoter: core promoter for human elongation factor EF-1α
    318..1256    +  intron         EF-1α intron A: intron upstream of the start codon of human EF-1α
   1278..1877    +  CDS            PuroR (fragment): puromycin N-acetyltransferase; pac from Streptomyces; confers resistance to puromycin
   1893..2481    +  misc_feature   WPRE: woodchuck hepatitis virus posttranscriptional regulatory element
   2532..2551    +  misc_feature   cPPT/CTS (fragment): central polypurine tract and central termination sequence of HIV-1
   2553..2786    +  LTR            3' LTR (ΔU3): self-inactivating 3' long terminal repeat (LTR) from HIV-1
   2864..2985    +  polyA_signal   SV40 poly(A) signal: SV40 polyadenylation signal
   3025..3160    +  rep_origin     SV40 ori: SV40 origin of replication
   3181..3199    -  promoter       T7 promoter: promoter for bacteriophage T7 RNA polymerase
   3207..3362    +  CDS            lacZα (fragment): LacZα fragment of β-galactosidase; lacZ fragment
   3367..3795    +  rep_origin     f1 ori (sequence partly withheld): f1 bacteriophage origin of replication; arrow indicates direction of (+) strand synthesis
   3848..3952    +  promoter       AmpR promoter: bla
   3953..4813    +  CDS            AmpR: β-lactamase; bla; confers resistance to ampicillin, carbenicillin, and related antibiotics
   4984..5572    +  rep_origin     ori: high-copy-number ColE1/pMB1/pBR322/pUC origin of replication
   5755..5847    +  CDS            lacI (fragment): lac repressor; lacI; The lac repressor binds to the lac operator to inhibit transcription in E. coli. This inhibition can be relieved by adding lactose or isopropyl-β-D-thiogalactopyranoside (IPTG).
   5860..5881    +  protein_bind   CAP binding site: CAP binding activates transcription in the presence of cAMP. E. coli catabolite activator protein
   5896..5926    +  promoter       lac promoter: promoter for the E. coli lac operon
   5934..5950    +  protein_bind   lac operator: The lac repressor binds to the lac operator to inhibit transcription in E. coli. This inhibition can be relieved by adding lactose or isopropyl-β-D-thiogalactopyranoside (IPTG). lac repressor encoded by lacI
   5995..6013    +  promoter       T3 promoter: promoter for bacteriophage T3 RNA polymerase
   6041..6267    +  promoter       RSV promoter: Rous sarcoma virus enhancer/promoter
   6268..6448    +  LTR            5' LTR (truncated): truncated 5' long terminal repeat (LTR) from HIV-1
   6495..6620    +  misc_feature   HIV-1 Ψ: packaging signal of human immunodeficiency virus type 1
   6604..6967    +  CDS            HIV-1 gag (fragment): gag protein from human immunodeficiency virus 1; gag
   7113..7346    +  misc_feature   RRE: The Rev response element (RRE) of HIV-1 allows for Rev-dependent mRNA export from the nucleus to the cytoplasm.
   7723..7749    +  CDS            Rev (fragment): human immunodeficiency virus 1 (HIV-1) Rev protein; rev; enhances nuclear export of unspliced and incompletely spliced viral mRNAs
   7753..7993    +  promoter       U6 promoter: RNA polymerase III promoter for human U6 snRNA
   8023..8098    +  misc_RNA       gRNA scaffold: guide RNA scaffold for the Streptococcus pyogenes CRISPR/Cas9 system
   8154..8271    +  misc_feature   cPPT/CTS: central polypurine tract and central termination sequence of HIV-1
>Addgene plasmid #76159 | ULK3 gRNA (BRDN0001145678) | addgene full sequence | sequence record 185302 | Addgene Assembled Sequence
CCCGGGTGCAAAGATGGATAAAGTTTTAAACAGAGAGGAATCTTTGCAGCTAATGGACCTTCTAGGTCTT
GAAAGGAGTGGGAATTGGCTCCGGTGCCCGTCAGTGGGCAGAGCGCACATCGCCCACAGTCCCCGAGAAG
TTGGGGGGAGGGGTCGGCAATTGATCCGGTGCCTAGAGAAGGTGGCGCGGGGTAAACTGGGAAAGTGATG
TCGTGTACTGGCTCCGCCTTTTTCCCGAGGGTGGGGGAGAACCGTATATAAGTGCAGTAGTCGCCGTGAA
CGTTCTTTTTCGCAACGGGTTTGCCGCCAGAACACAGGTAAGTGCCGTGTGTGGTTCCCGCGGGCCTGGC
CTCTTTACGGGTTATGGCCCTTGCGTGCCTTGAATTACTTCCACCTGGCTGCAGTACGTGATTCTTGATC
CCGAGCTTCGGGTTGGAAGTGGGTGGGAGAGTTCGAGGCCTTGCGCTTAAGGAGCCCCTTCGCCTCGTGC
TTGAGTTGAGGCCTGGCCTGGGCGCTGGGGCCGCCGCGTGCGAATCTGGTGGCACCTTCGCGCCTGTCTC
GCTGCTTTCGATAAGTCTCTAGCCATTTAAAATTTTTGATGACCTGCTGCGACGCTTTTTTTCTGGCAAG
ATAGTCTTGTAAATGCGGGCCAAGATCTGCACACTGGTATTTCGGTTTTTGGGGCCGCGGGCGGCGACGG
GGCCCGTGCGTCCCAGCGCACATGTTCGGCGAGGCGGGGCCTGCGAGCGCGGCCACCGAGAATCGGACGG
GGGTAGTCTCAAGCTGGCCGGCCTGCTCTGGTGCCTGGCCTCGCGCCGCCGTGTATCGCCCCGCCCTGGG
CGGCAAGGCTGGCCCGGTCGGCACCAGTTGCGTGAGCGGAAAGATGGCCGCTTCCCGGCCCTGCTGCAGG
GAGCTCAAAATGGAGGACGCGGCGCTCGGGAGAGCGGGCGGGTGAGTCACCCACACAAAGGAAAAGGGCC
TTTCCGTCCTCAGCCGTCGCTTCATGTGACTCCACGGAGTACCGGGCGCCGTCCAGGCACCTCGATTAGT
TCTCGAGCTTTTGGAGTACGTCGTCTTTAGGTTGGGGGGAGGGGTTTTATGCGATGGAGTTTCCCCACAC
TGAGTGGGTGGAGACTGAAGTTAGGCCAGCTTGGCACTTGATGTAATTCTCCTTGGAATTTGCCCTTTTT
GAGTTTGGATCTTGGTTCATTCTCAAGCCTCAGACAGTGGTTCAAAGTTTTTTTCTTCCATTTCAGGTGT
CGTGACGTACGGCCACCATGACCGAGTACAAGCCCACGGTGCGCCTCGCCACCCGCGACGACGTCCCCAG
GGCCGTACGCACCCTCGCCGCCGCGTTCGCCGACTACCCCGCCACGCGCCACACCGTCGATCCGGACCGC
CACATCGAGCGGGTCACCGAGCTGCAAGAACTCTTCCTCACGCGCGTCGGGCTCGACATCGGCAAGGTGT
GGGTCGCGGACGACGGCGCCGCCGTGGCGGTCTGGACCACGCCGGAGAGCGTCGAAGCGGGGGCGGTGTT
CGCCGAGATCGGCCCGCGCATGGCCGAGTTGAGCGGTTCCCGGCTGGCCGCGCAGCAACAGATGGAAGGC
CTCCTGGCGCCGCACCGGCCCAAGGAGCCCGCGTGGTTCCTGGCCACCGTCGGAGTCTCGCCCGACCACC
AGGGCAAGGGTCTGGGCAGCGCCGTCGTGCTCCCCGGAGTGGAGGCGGCCGAGCGCGCCGGGGTGCCCGC
CTTCCTGGAGACCTCCGCGCCCCGCAACCTCCCCTTCTACGAGCGGCTCGGCTTCACCGTCACCGCCGAC
GTCGAGGTGCCCGAAGGACCGCGCACCTGGTGCATGACCCGCAAGCCCGGTGCCTGAACGCGTTAAGTCG
ACAATCAACCTCTGGATTACAAAATTTGTGAAAGATTGACTGGTATTCTTAACTATGTTGCTCCTTTTAC
GCTATGTGGATACGCTGCTTTAATGCCTTTGTATCATGCTATTGCTTCCCGTATGGCTTTCATTTTCTCC
TCCTTGTATAAATCCTGGTTGCTGTCTCTTTATGAGGAGTTGTGGCCCGTTGTCAGGCAACGTGGCGTGG
TGTGCACTGTGTTTGCTGACGCAACCCCCACTGGTTGGGGCATTGCCACCACCTGTCAGCTCCTTTCCGG
GACTTTCGCTTTCCCCCTCCCTATTGCCACGGCGGAACTCATCGCCGCCTGCCTTGCCCGCTGCTGGACA
GGGGCTCGGCTGTTGGGCACTGACAATTCCGTGGTGTTGTCGGGGAAATCATCGTCCTTTCCTTGGCTGC
TCGCCTGTGTTGCCACCTGGATTCTGCGCGGGACGTCCTTCTGCTACGTCCCTTCGGCCCTCAATCCAGC
GGACCTTCCTTCCCGCGGCCTGCTGCCGGCTCTGCGGCCTCTTCCGCGTCTTCGCCTTCGCCCTCAGACG
AGTCGGATCTCCCTTTGGGCCGCCTCCCCGCGTCGACTTTAAGACCAATGACTTACAAGGCAGCTGTAGA
TCTTAGCCACTTTTTAAAAGAAAAGGGGGGACTGGAAGGGCTAATTCACTCCCAACGAAGACAAGATCTG
CTTTTTGCTTGTACTGGGTCTCTCTGGTTAGACCAGATCTGAGCCTGGGAGCTCTCTGGCTAACTAGGGA
ACCCACTGCTTAAGCCTCAATAAAGCTTGCCTTGAGTGCTTCAAGTAGTGTGTGCCCGTCTGTTGTGTGA
CTCTGGTAACTAGAGATCCCTCAGACCCTTTTAGTCAGTGTGGAAAATCTCTAGCAGTACGTATAGTAGT
TCATGTCATCTTATTATTCAGTATTTATAACTTGCAAAGAAATGAATATCAGAGAGTGAGAGGAACTTGT
TTATTGCAGCTTATAATGGTTACAAATAAAGCAATAGCATCACAAATTTCACAAATAAAGCATTTTTTTC
ACTGCATTCTAGTTGTGGTTTGTCCAAACTCATCAATGTATCTTATCATGTCTGGCTCTAGCTATCCCGC
CCCTAACTCCGCCCATCCCGCCCCTAACTCCGCCCAGTTCCGCCCATTCTCCGCCCCATGGCTGACTAAT
TTTTTTTATTTATGCAGAGGCCGAGGCCGCCTCGGCCTCTGAGCTATTCCAGAAGTAGTGAGGAGGCTTT
TTTGGAGGCCTAGGGACGTACCCAATTCGCCCTATAGTGAGTCGTATTACGCGCGCTCACTGGCCGTCGT
TTTACAACGTCGTGACTGGGAAAACCCTGGCGTTACCCAACTTAATCGCCTTGCAGCACATCCCCCTTTC
GCCAGCTGGCGTAATAGCGAAGAGGCCCGCACCGATCGCCCTTCCCAACAGTTGCGCAGCCTGAATGGCG
AATGGG
[124 nt withheld, positions 3367-3490]
C
[91 nt withheld, positions 3492-3582]
A
[49 nt withheld, positions 3584-3632]
CCTTTGACGTTGGAGTCCACGTTCTTT
[37 nt withheld, positions 3660-3696]
ACCCTATCTCGGTCTATTCTTTTGATTTATAAGGGATTTTGCCGATTTCGGCCTATTGGTTAAAAAATGA
GCTGATTTAACAAAAATTTAACGCGAATTTTAACAAAATATTAACGCTTACAATTTAGGTGGCACTTTTC
GGGGAAATGTGCGCGGAACCCCTATTTGTTTATTTTTCTAAATACATTCAAATATGTATCCGCTCATGAG
ACAATAACCCTGATAAATGCTTCAATAATATTGAAAAAGGAAGAGTATGAGTATTCAACATTTCCGTGTC
GCCCTTATTCCCTTTTTTGCGGCATTTTGCCTTCCTGTTTTTGCTCACCCAGAAACGCTGGTGAAAGTAA
AAGATGCTGAAGATCAGTTGGGTGCACGAGTGGGTTACATCGAACTGGATCTCAACAGCGGTAAGATCCT
TGAGAGTTTTCGCCCCGAAGAACGTTTTCCAATGATGAGCACTTTTAAAGTTCTGCTATGTGGCGCGGTA
TTATCCCGTATTGACGCCGGGCAAGAGCAACTCGGTCGCCGCATACACTATTCTCAGAATGACTTGGTTG
AGTACTCACCAGTCACAGAAAAGCATCTTACGGATGGCATGACAGTAAGAGAATTATGCAGTGCTGCCAT
AACCATGAGTGATAACACTGCGGCCAACTTACTTCTGACAACGATCGGAGGACCGAAGGAGCTAACCGCT
TTTTTGCACAACATGGGGGATCATGTAACTCGCCTTGATCGTTGGGAACCGGAGCTGAATGAAGCCATAC
CAAACGACGAGCGTGACACCACGATGCCTGTAGCAATGGCAACAACGTTGCGCAAACTATTAACTGGCGA
ACTACTTACTCTAGCTTCCCGGCAACAATTAATAGACTGGATGGAGGCGGATAAAGTTGCAGGACCACTT
CTGCGCTCGGCCCTTCCGGCTGGCTGGTTTATTGCTGATAAATCTGGAGCCGGTGAGCGTGGGTCTCGCG
GTATCATTGCAGCACTGGGGCCAGATGGTAAGCCCTCCCGTATCGTAGTTATCTACACGACGGGGAGTCA
GGCAACTATGGATGAACGAAATAGACAGATCGCTGAGATAGGTGCCTCACTGATTAAGCATTGGTAACTG
TCAGACCAAGTTTACTCATATATACTTTAGATTGATTTAAAACTTCATTTTTAATTTAAAAGGATCTAGG
TGAAGATCCTTTTTGATAATCTCATGACCAAAATCCCTTAACGTGAGTTTTCGTTCCACTGAGCGTCAGA
CCCCGTAGAAAAGATCAAAGGATCTTCTTGAGATCCTTTTTTTCTGCGCGTAATCTGCTGCTTGCAAACA
AAAAAACCACCGCTACCAGCGGTGGTTTGTTTGCCGGATCAAGAGCTACCAACTCTTTTTCCGAAGGTAA
CTGGCTTCAGCAGAGCGCAGATACCAAATACTGTTCTTCTAGTGTAGCCGTAGTTAGGCCACCACTTCAA
GAACTCTGTAGCACCGCCTACATACCTCGCTCTGCTAATCCTGTTACCAGTGGCTGCTGCCAGTGGCGAT
AAGTCGTGTCTTACCGGGTTGGACTCAAGACGATAGTTACCGGATAAGGCGCAGCGGTCGGGCTGAACGG
GGGGTTCGTGCACACAGCCCAGCTTGGAGCGAACGACCTACACCGAACTGAGATACCTACAGCGTGAGCT
ATGAGAAAGCGCCACGCTTCCCGAAGGGAGAAAGGCGGACAGGTATCCGGTAAGCGGCAGGGTCGGAACA
GGAGAGCGCACGAGGGAGCTTCCAGGGGGAAACGCCTGGTATCTTTATAGTCCTGTCGGGTTTCGCCACC
TCTGACTTGAGCGTCGATTTTTGTGATGCTCGTCAGGGGGGCGGAGCCTATGGAAAAACGCCAGCAACGC
GGCCTTTTTACGGTTCCTGGCCTTTTGCTGGCCTTTTGCTCACATGTTCTTTCCTGCGTTATCCCCTGAT
TCTGTGGATAACCGTATTACCGCCTTTGAGTGAGCTGATACCGCTCGCCGCAGCCGAACGACCGAGCGCA
GCGAGTCAGTGAGCGAGGAAGCGGAAGAGCGCCCAATACGCAAACCGCCTCTCCCCGCGCGTTGGCCGAT
TCATTAATGCAGCTGGCACGACAGGTTTCCCGACTGGAAAGCGGGCAGTGAGCGCAACGCAATTAATGTG
AGTTAGCTCACTCATTAGGCACCCCAGGCTTTACACTTTATGCTTCCGGCTCGTATGTTGTGTGGAATTG
TGAGCGGATAACAATTTCACACAGGAAACAGCTATGACCATGATTACGCCAAGCGCGCAATTAACCCTCA
CTAAAGGGAACAAAAGCTGGAGCTGCAAGCTTAATGTAGTCTTATGCAATACTCTTGTAGTCTTGCAACA
TGGTAACGATGAGTTAGCAACATGCCTTACAAGGAGAGAAAAAGCACCGTGCATGCCGATTGGTGGAAGT
AAGGTGGTACGATCGTGCCTTATTAGGAAGGCAACAGACGGGTCTGACATGGATTGGACGAACCACTGAA
TTGCCGCATTGCAGAGATATTGTATTTAAGTGCCTAGCTCGATACATAAACGGGTCTCTCTGGTTAGACC
AGATCTGAGCCTGGGAGCTCTCTGGCTAACTAGGGAACCCACTGCTTAAGCCTCAATAAAGCTTGCCTTG
AGTGCTTCAAGTAGTGTGTGCCCGTCTGTTGTGTGACTCTGGTAACTAGAGATCCCTCAGACCCTTTTAG
TCAGTGTGGAAAATCTCTAGCAGTGGCGCCCGAACAGGGACTTGAAAGCGAAAGGGAAACCAGAGGAGCT
CTCTCGACGCAGGACTCGGCTTGCTGAAGCGCGCACGGCAAGAGGCGAGGGGCGGCGACTGGTGAGTACG
CCAAAAATTTTGACTAGCGGAGGCTAGAAGGAGAGAGATGGGTGCGAGAGCGTCAGTATTAAGCGGGGGA
GAATTAGATCGCGATGGGAAAAAATTCGGTTAAGGCCAGGGGGAAAGAAAAAATATAAATTAAAACATAT
AGTATGGGCAAGCAGGGAGCTAGAACGATTCGCAGTTAATCCTGGCCTGTTAGAAACATCAGAAGGCTGT
AGACAAATACTGGGACAGCTACAACCATCCCTTCAGACAGGATCAGAAGAACTTAGATCATTATATAATA
CAGTAGCAACCCTCTATTGTGTGCATCAAAGGATAGAGATAAAAGACACCAAGGAAGCTTTAGACAAGAT
AGAGGAAGAGCAAAACAAAAGTAAGACCACCGCACAGCAAGCGGCCGCTGATCTTCAGACCTGGAGGAGG
AGATATGAGGGACAATTGGAGAAGTGAATTATATAAATATAAAGTAGTAAAAATTGAACCATTAGGAGTA
GCACCCACCAAGGCAAAGAGAAGAGTGGTGCAGAGAGAAAAAAGAGCAGTGGGAATAGGAGCTTTGTTCC
TTGGGTTCTTGGGAGCAGCAGGAAGCACTATGGGCGCAGCGTCAATGACGCTGACGGTACAGGCCAGACA
ATTATTGTCTGGTATAGTGCAGCAGCAGAACAATTTGCTGAGGGCTATTGAGGCGCAACAGCATCTGTTG
CAACTCACAGTCTGGGGCATCAAGCAGCTCCAGGCAAGAATCCTGGCTGTGGAAAGATACCTAAAGGATC
AACAGCTCCTGGGGATTTGGGGTTGCTCTGGAAAACTCATTTGCACCACTGCTGTGCCTTGGAATGCTAG
TTGGAGTAATAAATCTCTGGAACAGATTTGGAATCACACGACCTGGATGGAGTGGGACAGAGAAATTAAC
AATTACACAAGCTTAATACACTCCTTAATTGAAGAATCGCAAAACCAGCAAGAAAAGAATGAACAAGAAT
TATTGGAATTAGATAAATGGGCAAGTTTGTGGAATTGGTTTAACATAACAAATTGGCTGTGGTATATAAA
ATTATTCATAATGATAGTAGGAGGCTTGGTAGGTTTAAGAATAGTTTTTGCTGTACTTTCTATAGTGAAT
AGAGTTAGGCAGGGATATTCACCATTATCGTTTCAGACCCACCTCCCAACCCCGAGGGGACCCAGAGAGG
GCCTATTTCCCATGATTCCTTCATATTTGCATATACGATACAAGGCTGTTAGAGAGATAATTAGAATTAA
TTTGACTGTAAACACAAAGATATTAGTACAAAATACGTGACGTAGAAAGTAATAATTTCTTGGGTAGTTT
GCAGTTTTAAAATTATGTTTTAAAATGGACTATCATATGCTTACCGTAACTTGAAAGTATTTCGATTTCT
TGGCTTTATATATCTTGTGGAAAGGACGAAACACCGCACGTGCTTCTCATCCCACGGTTTTAGAGCTAGA
AATAGCAAGTTAAAATAAGGCTAGTCCGTTATCAACTTGAAAAAGTGGCACCGAGTCGGTGCTTTTTTAA
GCTTGGCGTAACTAGATCTTGAGACAAATGGCAGTATTCATCCACAATTTTAAAAGAAAAGGGGGGATTG
GGGGGTACAGTGCAGGGGAAAGAATAGTAGACATAATAGCAACAGACATACAAACTAAAGAATTACAAAA
ACAAATTACAAAAATTCAAAATTTTCGGGTTTATTACAGGGACAGCAGAGATCCACTTTGGCGCCGGCTC
GAGGGGG
