>Addgene plasmid #76159 | ULK3 gRNA (BRDN0001145678) | depositor partial sequence | sequence record 143619 | Target Sequence
CACGTGCTTCTCATCCCACG
