>Addgene plasmid #76159 | ULK3 gRNA (BRDN0001145678) | addgene partial sequence | sequence record 185301 | hU6-F
GAAAGTAATAATTTCTTGGGTAGTTTGCAGTTTTAAAATTATGTTTTAAAATGGACTATCATATGCTTAC
CGTAACTTGAAAGTATTTCGATTTCTTGGCTTTATATATCTTGTGGAAAGGACGAAACACCGCACGTGCT
TCTCATCCCACGGTTTTAGAGCTAGAAATAGCAAGTTAAAATAAGGCTAGTCCGTTATCAACTTGAAAAA
GTGGCACCGAGTCGGTGCTTTTTTAAGCTTGGCGTAACTAGATCTTGAGACAAATGGCAGTATTCATCCA
CAATTTTAAAAGAAAAGGGGGGATTGGGGGGTACAGTGCAGGGGAAAGAATAGTAGACATAATAGCAACA
GACATACAAACTAAAGAATTACAAAAACAAATTACAAAAATTCAAAATTTTCGGGTTTATTACAGGGACA
GCAGAGATCCACTTTGGCGCCGGCTCGAGGGGGCCCGGGTGCAAAGATGGATAAAGTTTTAAACAGAGAG
GAATCTTTGCAGCTAATGGACCTTCTAGGTCTTGAAAGGAGTGGGAATTGGCTCCGGTGCCCGTCAGTGG
GCAGAGCGCA
